>Addgene plasmid #123894 | MTK8b_006 | addgene full sequence | sequence record 250014 | Addgene NGS Result
TCATGACCAAAATCCCTTAACGTGAGTTTTCGTTCCACTGAGCGTCAGACCCCGTAGAAAAGATCAAAGG
ATCTTCTTGAGATCCTTTTTTTCTGCGCGTAATCTGCTGCTTGCAAACAAAAAAACCACCGCTACCAGCG
GTGGTTTGTTTGCCGGATCAAGAGCTACCAACTCTTTTTCCGAAGGTAACTGGCTTCAGCAGAGCGCAGA
TACCAAATACTGTTCTTCTAGTGTAGCCGTAGTTAGGCCACCACTTCAAGAACTCTGTAGCACCGCCTAC
ATACCTCGCTCTGCTAATCCTGTTACCAGTGGCTGCTGCCAGTGGCGATAAGTCGTGTCTTACCGGGTTG
GACTCAAGACGATAGTTACCGGATAAGGCGCAGCGGTCGGGCTGAACGGGGGGTTCGTGCACACAGCCCA
GCTTGGAGCGAACGACCTACACCGAACTGAGATACCTACAGCGTGAGCTATGAGAAAGCGCCACGCTTCC
CGAAGGGAGAAAGGCGGACAGGTATCCGGTAAGCGGCAGGGTCGGAACAGGAGAGCGCACGAGGGAGCTT
CCAGGGGGAAACGCCTGGTATCTTTATAGTCCTGTCGGGTTTCGCCACCTCTGACTTGAGCGTCGATTTT
TGTGATGCTCGTCAGGGGGGCGGAGCCTATGGAAAAACGCCAGCAACGCGGCCTTTTTACGGTTCCTGGC
CTTTTGCTGGCCTTTTGCTCACATGTTCTTTCCTGCGTTATCCCCTGATTCTGTGGATAACCGTAGTCGG
TCTCACAATATAACTTCGTATAATGTATGCTATACGAAGTTATCCCTTGAGACCAGACCAATAAAAAACG
CCCGGCGGCAACCGAGCGTTCTGAACAAATCCAGATGGAGTTCTGAGGTCATTACTGGATCTATCAACAG
GAGTCCAAGCGAGCTCGATATCAAATTACGCCCCGCCCTGCCACTCATCGCAGTACTGTTGTAATTCATT
AAGCATTCTGCCGACATGGAAGCCATCACAAACGGCATGATGAACCTGAATCGCCAGCGGCATCAGCACC
TTGTCGCCTTGCGTATAATATTTGCCCATGGTGAAAACGGGGGCGAAGAAGTTGTCCATATTGGCCACGT
TTAAATCAAAACTGGTGAAACTCACCCAGGGATTGGCTGAAACGAAAAACATATTCTCAATAAACCCTTT
AGGGAAATAGGCCAGGTTTTCACCGTAACACGCCACATCTTGCGAATATATGTGTAGAAACTGCCGGAAA
TCGTCGTGGTATTCACTCCAGAGCGATGAAAACGTTTCAGTTTGCTCATGGAAAACGGTGTAACAAGGGT
GAACACTATCCCATATCACCAGCTCACCGTCTTTCATTGCCATACGAAATTCCGGATGAGCATTCATCAG
GCGGGCAAGAATGTGAATAAAGGCCGGATAAAACTTGTGCTTATTTTTCTTTACGGTCTTTAAAAAGGCC
GTAATATCCAGCTGAACGGTCTGGTTATAGGTACATTGAGCAACTGACTGAAATGCCTCAAAATGTTCTT
TACGATGCCATTGGGATATATCAACGGTGGTATATCCAGTGATTTTTTTCTCCATTTTAGCTTCCTTAGC
TCCTGAAAATCTCGATAACTCAAAAAATACGCCCGGTAGTGATCTTATTTCATTATGGTGAAAGTTGGAA
CCTCTTACGTGCCCGATCAA
Features (pLannotate 1.2.2; 5 found; start..end, strand, type, name):
     77..665     +  rep_origin     ori: high-copy-number ColE1/pMB1/pBR322/pUC origin of replication
    780..813     -  protein_bind   loxP: Cre-mediated recombination occurs in the 8-bp core sequence (GCATACAT). Cre recombinase
    831..865     -  terminator     lambda t0 terminator: minimal transcription terminator from phage lambda (Scholtissek and Grosse, 1987)
    939..1595    -  CDS            cat: CAT_ECOLX - Experimental evidence at protein level: Swiss-Prot protein existence level 1. This enzyme is an effector of chloramphenicol resistance in bacteria. From Escherichia coli. This protein is used as a marker in many commonly used cloning vectors, such as pACYC184.
   1596..1693    -  promoter       cat promoter: promoter of the E. coli cat gene encoding chloramphenicol acetyltransferase
