[The description below was written by a language model from this plasmid's Addgene catalogue record and pLannotate feature annotations shown in this document.]
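Description:
MTK8b_006 is a small part-storage plasmid (about 1.7 kb) from the Mammalian Toolkit (MTK), a modular hierarchical cloning system for assembling genetic circuits for mammalian cells. It is built in the MTK0_027 part-entry backbone and, although catalogued as a mammalian expression vector, it carries no mammalian promoter, coding sequence or polyadenylation signal of its own. It is a bacterial carrier for a single reusable DNA part. Propagation in E. coli relies on a high-copy ColE1/pUC-type origin of replication, and selection is by chloramphenicol through the cat gene (chloramphenicol acetyltransferase), which is driven by its native cat promoter and followed by a minimal lambda t0 transcription terminator.

The payload is a single 34-bp loxP site, the recognition sequence for Cre recombinase, lying between the origin and the resistance cassette. It is formatted as a type 8b part. In the MTK scheme, this position is reserved for components of the destination backbone, such as upstream locus homology arms, resistance cassettes, recombinase recognition sites or nuclear markers. Placing loxP in this slot lets users build destination vectors whose assembled transcriptional units sit next to a Cre target. Such a site can support Cre-mediated integration, excision or cassette exchange, depending on what other sites are present, although the record does not specify a particular downstream application. The cloning is listed as restriction enzyme based, but the flanking cloning sites are not recorded, and the feature table does not annotate the enzyme sites or overhangs that define the part type.
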