Addgene plasmid #123894: MTK8b_006
Purpose: Encodes the LoxP recognition site as a type 8b part to be used in the MTK system
Depositing lab: Hana El-Samad. Depositing organization: University of California, San Francisco (UCSF). Publication: A Toolkit for Rapid Modular Construction of Biological Circuits in Mammalian Cells. Fonseca JP, Bonny AR, Kumar GR, Ng AH, Town J, Wu QC, Aslankoohi E, Chen SY, Dods G, Harrigan P, Osimiri LC, Kistler AL, El-Samad H. ACS Synth Biol. 2019 Nov 15;8(11):2593-2606. doi: 10.1021/acssynbio.9b00322. Epub 2019 Nov 5. PubMed 31686495.
Backbone
  Vector backbone: MTK0_027
  Vector type: Mammalian Expression
Growth in bacteria
  Bacterial resistance: Chloramphenicol, 25 μg/mL
  Growth temperature: 37°C
  Growth strain: DH5alpha
  Copy number: Unknown
Gene/Insert
  Gene/Insert name: LoxP
  Cloning method: Restriction Enzyme; 5′ cloning site unknown (unknown if destroyed); 3′ cloning site unknown (unknown if destroyed)
Terms and licenses: Academic/Nonprofit Terms; Industry Terms: Not Available to Industry
Depositor comments: Type 8b parts can be components of the destination backbone such as locus upstream homology arms, resistance cassette, recognition sites, and nuclear marker in the MTK Please visit https://www.biorxiv.org/content/10.1101/506188v2 for BioRxiv preprint
How to cite: MTK8b_006 was a gift from Hana El-Samad (Addgene plasmid # 123894 ; http://n2t.net/addgene:123894 ; RRID:Addgene_123894)
